Addgene plasmid #120268: pAAV-Ef1a-DIO-hBFP-2A-RVG-WPRE
Purpose: Permits retrograde transsynaptic spread by driving Cre-dependent co-expression of the RbG plus a nuclear reporter
Depositing lab: Edward Callaway. Depositing organization: Salk Institute for Biological Studies. Publication: Afferent Inputs to Neurotransmitter-Defined Cell Types in the Ventral Tegmental Area. Faget L, Osakada F, Duan J, Ressler R, Johnson AB, Proudfoot JA, Yoo JH, Callaway EM, Hnasko TS. Cell Rep. 2016 Jun 21;15(12):2796-808. doi: 10.1016/j.celrep.2016.05.057. Epub 2016 Jun 9. PubMed 27292633.
Backbone
  Vector backbone: Unknown
  Vector type: Mammalian Expression, AAV
Growth in bacteria
  Bacterial resistance: Ampicillin, 100 μg/mL
  Growth temperature: 37°C
  Growth strain: NEB Stable
  Copy number: Unknown
Gene/Insert
  Gene/Insert name: EF1α-DIO-H2B-tagBFP-Flagx3-T2Am-cB19G
Terms and licenses: Academic/Nonprofit Terms; Industry Terms: Not Available to Industry
How to cite: pAAV-Ef1a-DIO-hBFP-2A-RVG-WPRE was a gift from Edward Callaway (Addgene plasmid # 120268 ; http://n2t.net/addgene:120268 ; RRID:Addgene_120268)
