[The description below was written by a language model from this plasmid's Addgene catalogue record and pLannotate feature annotations shown in this document.]
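Description:
pAAV-Ef1a-DIO-hBFP-2A-RVG-WPRE is an 8,412 bp AAV transfer plasmid for mammalian expression, built to supply rabies virus glycoprotein in a Cre-dependent manner. The parental backbone is not stated in the record. It is propagated in bacteria through a high-copy ColE1/pUC-type origin with ampicillin selection (AmpR, β-lactamase), and an M13 phage origin is also annotated. Two AAV2 inverted terminal repeats flank the expression cassette, defining the segment that is packaged into recombinant AAV particles.

Between the ITRs, the human EF-1α core promoter and associated intron A sequence drive a DIO (double-floxed inverted open reading frame) cassette. The coding region lies in antisense orientation relative to the promoter and is bracketed by paired lox2272 and loxP sites in opposing orientation. It is therefore not translated until Cre recombinase inverts it and locks it in the sense orientation, which restricts expression to Cre-expressing cells. The inverted reading frame encodes human histone H2B fused to TagBFP and a 3xFLAG epitope, giving a nuclear-localised blue reporter. According to the insert name, this is followed by a T2A self-cleaving peptide (not separately annotated in the feature table) and the rabies glycoprotein, named cB19G. This arrangement yields both proteins from one transcript. A WPRE enhances transcript expression, and the human growth hormone polyadenylation signal terminates the transcript.

The stated purpose is to permit retrograde transsynaptic spread. Cre-defined starter neurons that express the glycoprotein can complement glycoprotein-deleted rabies virus, so the virus can spread to presynaptic partners. The nuclear BFP marks the cells that supply the glycoprotein. The associated publication used this approach to map afferent inputs to neurotransmitter-defined cell types in the ventral tegmental area.
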