Features (pLannotate 1.2.2; 27 found; start..end, strand, type, name):
      1..141     -  repeat_region  AAV2 ITR: inverted terminal repeat of adeno-associated virus serotype 2 inverted
    169..235     +  CDS            small t antigen (fragment): SV40 (simian virus 40) small t antigen
    261..472     +  promoter       EF-1α core promoter: core promoter for human elongation factor EF-1α
    473..581     +  intron         EF-1α intron A (fragment): intron upstream of the start codon of human EF-1α
   1207..1410    +  intron         EF-1α intron A: truncated intron upstream of the start codon of human EF-1α
   1426..1443    +  misc_feature   MCS (fragment): pUC18/19 multiple cloning site
   1450..1483    +  protein_bind   lox2272: Cre-mediated recombination occurs in the 8-bp core sequence (GGATACTT). lox2272 sites are compatible with each other, but incompatible with loxP or loxN sites (Lee and Saito, 1988). Cre recombinase
   1484..1533    -  intron         β-globin intron (fragment): internally truncated intron from human β-globin
   1534..1567    +  protein_bind   loxP: Cre-mediated recombination occurs in the 8-bp core sequence (GCATACAT). Cre recombinase
   1579..3150    -  CDS            G: GLYCO_RABVS - Experimental evidence at protein level: Swiss-Prot protein existence level 1. Attaches the virus to host cellular receptor, inducing endocytosis of the virion. In the endosome, the acidic pH induces conformational changes in the glycoprotein trimer, which trigger fusion between virus and cell membrane. There is convincing in vitro evidence that the muscular form of the nicotinic acetylcholine receptor (nAChR), the neuronal cell adhesion molecule (NCAM), and the p75 neurotrophin receptor (p75NTR) bind glycoprotein and thereby facilitate rabies virus entry into cells (By similarity
   3226..3291    -  CDS            3xFLAG: three tandem FLAG® epitope tags, followed by an enterokinase cleavage site
   3292..3990    -  CDS            TagBFP: TagBFP is a basic (constitutively fluorescent) blue fluorescent protein published in 2008, derived from Entacmaea quadricolor. It is reported to be a very rapidly-maturing monomer with very low acid sensitivity.
   4009..4386    -  CDS            H2B: human histone H2B; HIST1H2BJ
   4397..4430    -  protein_bind   lox2272: Cre-mediated recombination occurs in the 8-bp core sequence (GGATACTT). lox2272 sites are compatible with each other, but incompatible with loxP or loxN sites (Lee and Saito, 1988). Cre recombinase
   4431..4480    -  intron         β-globin intron (fragment): internally truncated intron from human β-globin
   4481..4514    -  protein_bind   loxP: Cre-mediated recombination occurs in the 8-bp core sequence (GCATACAT). Cre recombinase
   4515..4539    +  misc_feature   MCS (fragment): pBluescript multiple cloning site
   4539..5127    +  misc_feature   WPRE: woodchuck hepatitis virus posttranscriptional regulatory element
   5159..5635    +  polyA_signal   hGH poly(A) signal: human growth hormone polyadenylation signal
   5675..5815    +  repeat_region  AAV2 ITR: inverted terminal repeat of adeno-associated virus serotype 2 inverted
   5820..5871    -  misc_feature   bom (fragment): basis of mobility region from pBR322
   5890..6270    +  rep_origin     M13 ori (sequence partly withheld): M13 bacteriophage origin of replication; arrow indicates direction of (+) strand synthesis
   6346..6395    -  misc_feature   bom (fragment): basis of mobility region from pBR322
   6497..6532    -  CDS            rop (fragment): Rop protein, which maintains plasmids at low copy number; rop
   6627..6731    +  promoter       AmpR promoter: bla
   6732..7592    +  CDS            AmpR: β-lactamase; bla; confers resistance to ampicillin, carbenicillin, and related antibiotics
   7763..8351    +  rep_origin     ori: high-copy-number ColE1/pMB1/pBR322/pUC origin of replication
>Addgene plasmid #120268 | pAAV-Ef1a-DIO-hBFP-2A-RVG-WPRE | depositor full sequence | sequence record 228110 | pAAV-Ef1a-DIO-hBFP-2A-RVG-WPRE sequence 8412 bps
CCTGCAGGCAGCTGCGCGCTCGCTCGCTCACTGAGGCCGCCCGGGCAAAGCCCGGGCGTCGGGCGACCTT
TGGTCGCCCGGCCTCAGTGAGCGAGCGAGCGCGCAGAGAGGGAGTGGCCAACTCCATCACTAGGGGTTCC
TGCGGCCGCACGCGTAAGCTTTGCAAAGATGGATAAAGTTTTAAACAGAGAGGAATCTTTGCAGCTAATG
GACCTTCTAGGTCTTGAAAGGAGTGGGAATTGGCTCCGGTGCCCGTCAGTGGGCAGAGCGCACATCGCCC
ACAGTCCCCGAGAAGTTGGGGGGAGGGGTCGGCAATTGAACCGGTGCCTAGAGAAGGTGGCGCGGGGTAA
ACTGGGAAAGTGATGTCGTGTACTGGCTCCGCCTTTTTCCCGAGGGTGGGGGAGAACCGTATATAAGTGC
AGTAGTCGCCGTGAACGTTCTTTTTCGCAACGGGTTTGCCGCCAGAACACAGGTAAGTGCCGTGTGTGGT
TCCCGCGGGCCTGGCCTCTTTACGGGTTATGGCCCTTGCGTGCCTTGAATTACTTCCACTGGCTGCAGTA
CGTGATTCTTGATCCCGAGCTTCGGGTTGGAAGTGGGTGGGAGAGTTCGAGGCCTTGCGCTTAAGGAGCC
CCTTCGCCTCGTGCTTGAGTTGAGGCCTGGCCTGGGCGCTGGGGCCGCCGCGTGCGAATCTGGTGGCACC
TTCGCGCCTGTCTCGCTGCTTTCGATAAGTCTCTAGCCATTTAAAATTTTTGATGACCTGCTGCGACGCT
TTTTTTCTGGCAAGATAGTCTTGTAAATGCGGGCCAAGATCTGCACACTGGTATTTCGGTTTTTGGGGCC
GCGGGCGGCGACGGGGCCCGTGCGTCCCAGCGCACATGTTCGGCGAGGCGGGGCCTGCGAGCGCGGCCAC
CGAGAATCGGACGGGGGTAGTCTCAAGCTGGCCGGCCTGCTCTGGTGCCTGGCCTCGCGCCGCCGTGTAT
CGCCCCGCCCTGGGCGGCAAGGCTGGCCCGGTCGGCACCAGTTGCGTGAGCGGAAAGATGGCCGCTTCCC
GGCCCTGCTGCAGGGAGCTCAAAATGGAGGACGCGGCGCTCGGGAGAGCGGGCGGGTGAGTCACCCACAC
AAAGGAAAAGGGCCTTTCCGTCCTCAGCCGTCGCTTCATGTGACTCCACGGAGTACCGGGCGCCGTCCAG
GCACCTCGATTAGTTCTCGAGCTTTTGGAGTACGTCGTCTTTAGGTTGGGGGGAGGGGTTTTATGCGATG
GAGTTTCCCCACACTGAGTGGGTGGAGACTGAAGTTAGGCCAGCTTGGCACTTGATGTAATTCTCCTTGG
AATTTGCCCTTTTTGAGTTTGGATCTTGGTTCATTCTCAAGCCTCAGACAGTGGTTCAAAGTTTTTTTCT
TCCATTTCAGGTGTCGTGAGGTACCGGATCCTCTAGAGTCGACTCCGGAATAACTTCGTATAGGATACTT
TATACGAAGTTATGCAGAATGGTAGCTGGATTGTAGCTGCTATTAGCAATATGAAACCTCTTAATAACTT
CGTATAGCATACATTATACGAAGTTATGGCGCGCCTTACAGTCGGGTTTCGCCGCCTGATTTATGGCTTT
CCCAACTACTAATGATCTTGCCTGACTGAGGTGTGACTGACACTTCTCTCCCGGTTCCTCGCAGATTGTG
CTGAGTGGGCTCACTCCGGTTCACGCGCCGACAGCAGGTCATCAGGAAAATGATCAGCATCAGGGCAGTC
AGTGCTCCAGCACTCAGCAGCACGTACTTGCCCCAATTTGGCAGTCCCAGGTCCACGCCAGACACCTGGT
TATGCACATCAGGCAGGTGGACCTCCACAAAGTCTTCGGCCTCATCTCCGTCTTTGAACACTGTGGAGGG
ATCTGCCAGTGGATGGACCAGAGGAATCACGCTTGATTCCAGCAGCTCCATGTGCTGCTGCAGCAGACTA
GACTGCATCTCAGGGATCAGCACGTTGCCGTCGGGCCCCAGAATGATTCCATTAAAGAAGACGCCGTTCA
CATGTGGGTGACAGCGTCCGCCCACTCGCAGGCAGCCCTTGCTTGGCAGAATTTCATTCCAGGTGCGCAC
TGATTTATAATGGGCGTCTGCCTCCATCAGTGTCTTGTTAAAGATGGTGTAGGCTTTGCCGAAGCCGGGC
ACCAGCTTTCGCAGGTGAGACAGCCTCCTGAAGCTCACGCTCTTGGTAGTCATGATGGATTCCAGGGCAT
CCAGACATTCCTCCCTTTTTCGCACCAGTTCCTCGACCACCAGATGTTCGATCTCATCGGATCTGAAGTC
GTGCAGATTCACCAGTTTGTCAGGGGGGCACCACTTAGTCTCGTTTGATGTCTGCATACTGACCCAGGTG
CCATCCATCAGTCTCAGTCCCAGCACGCCACACAGTTTCAGCTTGCAAGCCCCTTTCAGGCTCTTATACA
GTCCCCTTTCGTCCACAAACCCACAAGTCTCGCTTCCTTTTGAGGCTCGCTTGCCGCGGGAATTTGTGAA
AATGTCGCAGCTCATCCCCAGCCTGGGATTCTCTGGCATCCAGATTGTATAATCATGGTTGGTGCTACAG
TAAGTGGAGCTGACAGCCACCCCAGAGCACTTTCCGGAGGGAAACACCCGACTGTGCAGAGATCTATCGT
ATGGATCCAGGTCTGCGACAGAAGGGGAAATGATGACCAGGGACTCTTTTGTGGTCTTCACAGTCCGCAG
CCATCTATAGTCTGGGTAAGGATTGTGCAGAGATTCCTCATATCGTGGATCGCCAGCCATCTTCCAGTTG
TAAGCGGCGCGACAGGCGTCGGGTGTTGGTCTAAAGTGTTTCCTCTTGAAAGTTGTGGTGACATAGCCCA
CAAAATTTGTGTAGGTTTCTGCCTCGGTGACCACGCCAGTGCATGTGAACCCGTTGACCTTAATAGCCAG
GATATATCCCACTTTCAGCTCCATGTAGGAGAAGCCGCTCAGGTTGGTACACCCTTCGTCCTCGACCACC
AGATTGTTAGGGCAACTCAGATGGTGAATATCGATAGGAGACCAGGGGCCCAGTTTATCAGGAATAGTGT
AGATTGGGAACTTGCCGAAGCACAGTGGAAAGACCAGCAGAGGGACAAACAGCAGAGCCTGGGGGACCAT
GCTGCCGGGGGCGGGGCCGGGGTTCTCCTCCACGTCGCCGCAGGTCAGCAGGCTGCCGCGGCCCTCACCA
CTACCCTTGTCATCGTCATCCTTGTAGTCGATGTCATGATCTTTATAATCACCGTCATGGTCTTTGTAGT
CATTAAGCTTGTGCCCCAGTTTGCTAGGGAGGTCGCAGTATCTGGCCACTGCCACCTCGTGCTGCTCGAC
GTAGGTCTCGTTGTTGGCCTCCTTGATTCTTTCCAGTCTGTAGTCCACATAGTAGACGCCAGGCATCTTG
AGGTTCTTAGCGGGTTTCTTGGATCTATATGTGGTCTTGATGTTTGCGATCAGATGGCTCCCGCCCACGA
GCTTCAGGGCCATGTCGTTTCTGCCTTCCAGGCCGCCGTCAGCGGGGTACAGCGTCTCGGTGAAGGCCTC
CCAGCCGAGTGTTTTCTTCTGCATCACAGGGCCGTTGGATGTGAAGTTCACCCCTCTGATCTTGACGTTG
TAGATGAGGCAGCCGTCCTGGAGGCTGGTGTCCTGGGTAGCGGTCAGCACGCCCCCGTCTTCGTATGTGG
TGACTCTCTCCCATGTGAAGCCCTCAGGGAAGGACTGCTTGAAGAAGTCGGGGATGCCCTGGGTGTGGTT
GATGAAGGTCTTGCTGCCGTAGAGGAAGCTAGTAGCCAGGATGTCGAAGGCGAAGGGGAGAGGGCCGCCC
TCGACCACCTTGATTCTCATGGTCTGGGTGCCCTCGTAGGGCTTGCCTTCGCCCTCGGATGTGCACTTGA
AGTGATGGTTGTCCACGGTGCCCTCCATGTACAGCTTCATGTGCATGTTCTCCTTAATCAGCTCGCTCAT
GGTGGCGACCGGTGGATCCTTAGCGCTGGTGTACTTGGTGATGGCCTTAGTACCCTCGGACACGGCGTGC
TTGGCCAACTCCCCAGGCAGCAGCAGGCGCACGGCCGTCTGGATCTCCCTGGAGGTGATGGTCGAGCGCT
TGTTGTAATGCGCCAGGCGGGAAGCCTCACCTGCGATGCGCTCGAAAATGTCGTTCACAAACGAATTCAT
GATGCCCATGGCCTTGGACGAAATGCCGGTGTCAGGGTGGACCTGCTTCAGAACCTTGTACACATAGATG
GAATAGCTCTCCTTGCGGCTGCGCTTGCGCTTCTTGCCGCCTTTCTTCTGCGCCTTAGTCACCGCCTTCT
TGGAGCCCTTTTTCGGGGCGGGAGCAGACTTCGCTGGCTCTGGCATGGTGGCTAGCATAACTTCGTATAA
AGTATCCTATACGAAGTTATTTGCCTTAACCCAGAAATTATCACTGTTATTCTTTAGAATGGTGCAAAGA
ATAACTTCGTATAATGTATGCTATACGAAGTTATGAATTCGATATCAAGCTTATCGATAATCAACCTCTG
GATTACAAAATTTGTGAAAGATTGACTGGTATTCTTAACTATGTTGCTCCTTTTACGCTATGTGGATACG
CTGCTTTAATGCCTTTGTATCATGCTATTGCTTCCCGTATGGCTTTCATTTTCTCCTCCTTGTATAAATC
CTGGTTGCTGTCTCTTTATGAGGAGTTGTGGCCCGTTGTCAGGCAACGTGGCGTGGTGTGCACTGTGTTT
GCTGACGCAACCCCCACTGGTTGGGGCATTGCCACCACCTGTCAGCTCCTTTCCGGGACTTTCGCTTTCC
CCCTCCCTATTGCCACGGCGGAACTCATCGCCGCCTGCCTTGCCCGCTGCTGGACAGGGGCTCGGCTGTT
GGGCACTGACAATTCCGTGGTGTTGTCGGGGAAATCATCGTCCTTTCCTTGGCTGCTCGCCTATGTTGCC
ACCTGGATTCTGCGCGGGACGTCCTTCTGCTACGTCCCTTCGGCCCTCAATCCAGCGGACCTTCCTTCCC
GCGGCCTGCTGCCGGCTCTGCGGCCTCTTCCGCGTCTTCGCCTTCGCCCTCAGACGAGTCGGATCTCCCT
TTGGGCCGCCTCCCCGCATCGATACCGAGCGCTGCTCGAGAGATCTACGGGTGGCATCCCTGTGACCCCT
CCCCAGTGCCTCTCCTGGCCCTGGAAGTTGCCACTCCAGTGCCCACCAGCCTTGTCCTAATAAAATTAAG
TTGCATCATTTTGTCTGACTAGGTGTCCTTCTATAATATTATGGGGTGGAGGGGGGTGGTATGGAGCAAG
GGGCAAGTTGGGAAGACAACCTGTAGGGCCTGCGGGGTCTATTGGGAACCAAGCTGGAGTGCAGTGGCAC
AATCTTGGCTCACTGCAATCTCCGCCTCCTGGGTTCAAGCGATTCTCCTGCCTCAGCCTCCCGAGTTGTT
GGGATTCCAGGCATGCATGACCAGGCTCAGCTAATTTTTGTTTTTTTGGTAGAGACGGGGTTTCACCATA
TTGGCCAGGCTGGTCTCCAACTCCTAATCTCAGGTGATCTACCCACCTTGGCCTCCCAAATTGCTGGGAT
TACAGGCGTGAACCACTGCTCCCTTCCCTGTCCTTCTGATTTTGTAGGTAACCACGTGCGGACCGAGCGG
CCGCAGGAACCCCTAGTGATGGAGTTGGCCACTCCCTCTCTGCGCGCTCGCTCGCTCACTGAGGCCGGGC
GACCAAAGGTCGCCCGACGCCCGGGCTTTGCCCGGGCGGCCTCAGTGAGCGAGCGAGCGCGCAGCTGCCT
GCAGGGGCGCCTGATGCGGTATTTTCTCCTTACGCATCTGTGCGGTATTTCACACCGCATA
[142 nt withheld, positions 5872-6013]
C
[141 nt withheld, positions 6015-6155]
CCTTTGACGTTGGAGTCCACGTTCTTT
[37 nt withheld, positions 6183-6219]
ACCCTATCTCGGGCTATTCTTTTGATTTATAAGGGATTTTGCCGATTTCGGCCTATTGGTTAAAAAATGA
GCTGATTTAACAAAAATTTAACGCGAATTTTAACAAAATATTAACGTTTACAATTTTATGGTGCACTCTC
AGTACAATCTGCTCTGATGCCGCATAGTTAAGCCAGCCCCGACACCCGCCAACACCCGCTGACGCGCCCT
GACGGGCTTGTCTGCTCCCGGCATCCGCTTACAGACAAGCTGTGACCGTCTCCGGGAGCTGCATGTGTCA
GAGGTTTTCACCGTCATCACCGAAACGCGCGAGACGAAAGGGCCTCGTGATACGCCTATTTTTATAGGTT
AATGTCATGATAATAATGGTTTCTTAGACGTCAGGTGGCACTTTTCGGGGAAATGTGCGCGGAACCCCTA
TTTGTTTATTTTTCTAAATACATTCAAATATGTATCCGCTCATGAGACAATAACCCTGATAAATGCTTCA
ATAATATTGAAAAAGGAAGAGTATGAGTATTCAACATTTCCGTGTCGCCCTTATTCCCTTTTTTGCGGCA
TTTTGCCTTCCTGTTTTTGCTCACCCAGAAACGCTGGTGAAAGTAAAAGATGCTGAAGATCAGTTGGGTG
CACGAGTGGGTTACATCGAACTGGATCTCAACAGCGGTAAGATCCTTGAGAGTTTTCGCCCCGAAGAACG
TTTTCCAATGATGAGCACTTTTAAAGTTCTGCTATGTGGCGCGGTATTATCCCGTATTGACGCCGGGCAA
GAGCAACTCGGTCGCCGCATACACTATTCTCAGAATGACTTGGTTGAGTACTCACCAGTCACAGAAAAGC
ATCTTACGGATGGCATGACAGTAAGAGAATTATGCAGTGCTGCCATAACCATGAGTGATAACACTGCGGC
CAACTTACTTCTGACAACGATCGGAGGACCGAAGGAGCTAACCGCTTTTTTGCACAACATGGGGGATCAT
GTAACTCGCCTTGATCGTTGGGAACCGGAGCTGAATGAAGCCATACCAAACGACGAGCGTGACACCACGA
TGCCTGTAGCAATGGCAACAACGTTGCGCAAACTATTAACTGGCGAACTACTTACTCTAGCTTCCCGGCA
ACAATTAATAGACTGGATGGAGGCGGATAAAGTTGCAGGACCACTTCTGCGCTCGGCCCTTCCGGCTGGC
TGGTTTATTGCTGATAAATCTGGAGCCGGTGAGCGTGGGTCTCGCGGTATCATTGCAGCACTGGGGCCAG
ATGGTAAGCCCTCCCGTATCGTAGTTATCTACACGACGGGGAGTCAGGCAACTATGGATGAACGAAATAG
ACAGATCGCTGAGATAGGTGCCTCACTGATTAAGCATTGGTAACTGTCAGACCAAGTTTACTCATATATA
CTTTAGATTGATTTAAAACTTCATTTTTAATTTAAAAGGATCTAGGTGAAGATCCTTTTTGATAATCTCA
TGACCAAAATCCCTTAACGTGAGTTTTCGTTCCACTGAGCGTCAGACCCCGTAGAAAAGATCAAAGGATC
TTCTTGAGATCCTTTTTTTCTGCGCGTAATCTGCTGCTTGCAAACAAAAAAACCACCGCTACCAGCGGTG
GTTTGTTTGCCGGATCAAGAGCTACCAACTCTTTTTCCGAAGGTAACTGGCTTCAGCAGAGCGCAGATAC
CAAATACTGTCCTTCTAGTGTAGCCGTAGTTAGGCCACCACTTCAAGAACTCTGTAGCACCGCCTACATA
CCTCGCTCTGCTAATCCTGTTACCAGTGGCTGCTGCCAGTGGCGATAAGTCGTGTCTTACCGGGTTGGAC
TCAAGACGATAGTTACCGGATAAGGCGCAGCGGTCGGGCTGAACGGGGGGTTCGTGCACACAGCCCAGCT
TGGAGCGAACGACCTACACCGAACTGAGATACCTACAGCGTGAGCTATGAGAAAGCGCCACGCTTCCCGA
AGGGAGAAAGGCGGACAGGTATCCGGTAAGCGGCAGGGTCGGAACAGGAGAGCGCACGAGGGAGCTTCCA
GGGGGAAACGCCTGGTATCTTTATAGTCCTGTCGGGTTTCGCCACCTCTGACTTGAGCGTCGATTTTTGT
GATGCTCGTCAGGGGGGCGGAGCCTATGGAAAAACGCCAGCAACGCGGCCTTTTTACGGTTCCTGGCCTT
TTGCTGGCCTTTTGCTCACATGT
