LOCUS       Exported 8402 bp ds-DNA circular SYN 12-MAY-2021
DEFINITION  Permits retrograde transsynaptic spread by driving Cre-dependent
            co-expression of the RbG plus a nuclear reporter.
ACCESSION   .
VERSION     .
KEYWORDS    pAAV-Ef1a-DIO-hBFP-2A-RVG-WPRE
SOURCE      synthetic DNA construct
  ORGANISM  synthetic DNA construct
REFERENCE   1 (bases 1 to 8402)
  AUTHORS   Faget L, Osakada F, Duan J, Ressler R, Johnson AB, Proudfoot JA, Yoo
            JH, Callaway EM, Hnasko TS
  TITLE     Afferent Inputs to Neurotransmitter-Defined Cell Types in the
            Ventral Tegmental Area.
  JOURNAL   Cell Rep. 2016 Jun 21;15(12):2796-808. doi:
            10.1016/j.celrep.2016.05.057. Epub 2016 Jun 9.
  PUBMED    27292633
REFERENCE   2 (bases 1 to 8402)
  AUTHORS   .
  TITLE     Direct Submission
  JOURNAL   Exported May 12, 2021 from SnapGene Server 1.1.58
            http://www.snapgene.com
FEATURES             Location/Qualifiers
     source          1..8402
                     /organism="synthetic DNA construct"
                     /mol_type="other DNA"
     repeat_region   120..249
                     /label=AAV2 ITR (alternate)
                     /note="Functional equivalent of wild-type AAV2 ITR"
     promoter        350..1528
                     /label=EF-1-alpha promoter
                     /note="strong constitutive promoter for human elongation
                     factor EF-1-alpha"
     intron          581..1519
                     /label=EF-1-alpha intron A
                     /note="intron upstream of the start codon of human
                     EF-1-alpha"
     primer_bind     1476..1496
                     /label=EF1a-F
                     /note="Human elongation factor-1a promoter, forward primer"
     protein_bind    1559..1592
                     /label=lox2272
                     /bound_moiety="Cre recombinase"
                     /note="Cre-mediated recombination occurs in the 8-bp core
                     sequence (GGATACTT). lox2272 sites are compatible with each
                     other, but incompatible with loxP or loxN sites (Lee and
                     Saito, 1988)."
     protein_bind    1643..1676
                     /label=loxP
                     /bound_moiety="Cre recombinase"
                     /note="Cre-mediated recombination occurs in the 8-bp core
                     sequence (GCATACAT)."
     CDS             complement(3272..3325)
                     /codon_start=1
                     /product="2A peptide from Thosea asigna virus capsid
                     protein"
                     /label=T2A
                     /note="Eukaryotic ribosomes fail to insert a peptide bond
                     between the Gly and Pro residues, yielding separate
                     polypeptides."
                     /translation="EGRGSLLTCGDVEENPGP"
     CDS             complement(3335..3400)
                     /codon_start=1
                     /product="three tandem FLAG(R) epitope tags, followed by an
                     enterokinase cleavage site"
                     /label=3xFLAG
                     /translation="DYKDHDGDYKDHDIDYKDDDDK"
     CDS             complement(3401..4099)
                     /codon_start=1
                     /product="monomeric blue fluorescent protein"
                     /label=TagBFP
                     /note="mammalian codon-optimized"
                     /translation="MSELIKENMHMKLYMEGTVDNHHFKCTSEGEGKPYEGTQTMRIKV
                     VEGGPLPFAFDILATSFLYGSKTFINHTQGIPDFFKQSFPEGFTWERVTTYEDGGVLTA
                     TQDTSLQDGCLIYNVKIRGVNFTSNGPVMQKKTLGWEAFTETLYPADGGLEGRNDMALK
                     LVGGSHLIANIKTTYRSKKPAKNLKMPGVYYVDYRLERIKEANNETYVEQHEVAVARYC
                     DLPSKLGHKLN"
     CDS             complement(4118..4495)
                     /codon_start=1
                     /gene="HIST1H2BJ"
                     /product="human histone H2B"
                     /label=H2B
                     /translation="MPEPAKSAPAPKKGSKKAVTKAQKKGGKKRKRSRKESYSIYVYKV
                     LKQVHPDTGISSKAMGIMNSFVNDIFERIAGEASRLAHYNKRSTITSREIQTAVRLLLP
                     GELAKHAVSEGTKAITKYTSAK"
     protein_bind    complement(4506..4539)
                     /label=lox2272
                     /bound_moiety="Cre recombinase"
                     /note="Cre-mediated recombination occurs in the 8-bp core
                     sequence (GGATACTT). lox2272 sites are compatible with each
                     other, but incompatible with loxP or loxN sites (Lee and
                     Saito, 1988)."
     protein_bind    complement(4590..4623)
                     /label=loxP
                     /bound_moiety="Cre recombinase"
                     /note="Cre-mediated recombination occurs in the 8-bp core
                     sequence (GCATACAT)."
     misc_feature    4648..5236
                     /label=WPRE
                     /note="woodchuck hepatitis virus posttranscriptional
                     regulatory element"
     primer_bind     complement(4701..4721)
                     /label=WPRE-R
                     /note="WPRE, reverse primer"
     CDS             complement(5119..5130)
                     /codon_start=1
                     /product="Factor Xa recognition and cleavage site"
                     /label=Factor Xa site
                     /translation="IEGR"
     polyA_signal    5268..5744
                     /label=hGH poly(A) signal
                     /note="human growth hormone polyadenylation signal"
     primer_bind     complement(5467..5486)
                     /label=hGH-PA-R
                     /note="Human growth hormone terminator, reverse primer"
     repeat_region   5784..5924
                     /label=AAV2 ITR
                     /note="inverted terminal repeat of adeno-associated virus
                     serotype 2"
     repeat_region   5784..5913
                     /label=AAV2 ITR
     rep_origin      5999..6454
                     /direction=RIGHT
                     /label=f1 ori
                     /note="f1 bacteriophage origin of replication; arrow
                     indicates direction of (+) strand synthesis"
     primer_bind     complement(6086..6105)
                     /label=F1ori-R
                     /note="F1 origin, reverse primer"
     primer_bind     6296..6317
                     /label=F1ori-F
                     /note="F1 origin, forward primer"
     primer_bind     complement(6471..6490)
                     /label=pRS-marker
                     /note="pRS vectors, use to sequence yeast selectable
                     marker"
     primer_bind     6590..6612
                     /label=pGEX 3'
                     /note="pGEX vectors, reverse primer"
     primer_bind     complement(6650..6668)
                     /label=pBRforEco
                     /note="pBR322 vectors, upsteam of EcoRI site, forward
                     primer"
     promoter        6736..6840
                     /gene="bla"
                     /label=AmpR promoter
     CDS             6841..7701
                     /codon_start=1
                     /gene="bla"
                     /product="beta-lactamase"
                     /label=AmpR
                     /note="confers resistance to ampicillin, carbenicillin, and
                     related antibiotics"
                     /translation="MSIQHFRVALIPFFAAFCLPVFAHPETLVKVKDAEDQLGARVGYI
                     ELDLNSGKILESFRPEERFPMMSTFKVLLCGAVLSRIDAGQEQLGRRIHYSQNDLVEYS
                     PVTEKHLTDGMTVRELCSAAITMSDNTAANLLLTTIGGPKELTAFLHNMGDHVTRLDRW
                     EPELNEAIPNDERDTTMPVAMATTLRKLLTGELLTLASRQQLIDWMEADKVAGPLLRSA
                     LPAGWFIADKSGAGERGSRGIIAALGPDGKPSRIVVIYTTGSQATMDERNRQIAEIGAS
                     LIKHW"
     primer_bind     complement(7059..7078)
                     /label=Amp-R
                     /note="Ampicillin resistance gene, reverse primer"
     rep_origin      7872..58
                     /direction=RIGHT
                     /label=ori
                     /note="high-copy-number ColE1/pMB1/pBR322/pUC origin of
                     replication"
     primer_bind     8361..8380
                     /label=pBR322ori-F
                     /note="pBR322 origin, forward primer"
ORIGIN
        1 cctctgactt gagcgtcgat ttttgtgatg ctcgtcaggg gggcggagcc tatggaaaaa
       61 cgccagcaac gcggcctttt tacggttcct ggccttttgc tggccttttg ctcacatgtc
      121 ctgcaggcag ctgcgcgctc gctcgctcac tgaggccgcc cgggcgtcgg gcgacctttg
      181 gtcgcccggc ctcagtgagc gagcgagcgc gcagagaggg agtggccaac tccatcacta
      241 ggggttcctg cggccgcacg cgtaagcttt gcaaagatgg ataaagtttt aaacagagag
      301 gaatctttgc agctaatgga ccttctaggt cttgaaagga gtgggaattg gctccggtgc
      361 ccgtcagtgg gcagagcgca catcgcccac agtccccgag aagttggggg gaggggtcgg
      421 caattgaacc ggtgcctaga gaaggtggcg cggggtaaac tgggaaagtg atgtcgtgta
      481 ctggctccgc ctttttcccg agggtggggg agaaccgtat ataagtgcag tagtcgccgt
      541 gaacgttctt tttcgcaacg ggtttgccgc cagaacacag gtaagtgccg tgtgtggttc
      601 ccgcgggcct ggcctcttta cgggttatgg cccttgcgtg ccttgaatta cttccacctg
      661 gctgcagtac gtgattcttg atcccgagct tcgggttgga agtgggtggg agagttcgag
      721 gccttgcgct taaggagccc cttcgcctcg tgcttgagtt gaggcctggc ctgggcgctg
      781 gggccgccgc gtgcgaatct ggtggcacct tcgcgcctgt ctcgctgctt tcgataagtc
      841 tctagccatt taaaattttt gatgacctgc tgcgacgctt tttttctggc aagatagtct
      901 tgtaaatgcg ggccaagatc tgcacactgg tatttcggtt tttggggccg cgggcggcga
      961 cggggcccgt gcgtcccagc gcacatgttc ggcgaggcgg ggcctgcgag cgcggccacc
     1021 gagaatcgga cgggggtagt ctcaagctgg ccggcctgct ctggtgcctg gcctcgcgcc
     1081 gccgtgtatc gccccgccct gggcggcaag gctggcccgg tcggcaccag ttgcgtgagc
     1141 ggaaagatgg ccgcttcccg gccctgctgc agggagctca aaatggagga cgcggcgctc
     1201 gggagagcgg gcgggtgagt cacccacaca aaggaaaagg gcctttccgt cctcagccgt
     1261 cgcttcatgt gactccacgg agtaccgggc gccgtccagg cacctcgatt agttctcgag
     1321 cttttggagt acgtcgtctt taggttgggg ggaggggttt tatgcgatgg agtttcccca
     1381 cactgagtgg gtggagactg aagttaggcc agcttggcac ttgatgtaat tctccttgga
     1441 atttgccctt tttgagtttg gatcttggtt cattctcaag cctcagacag tggttcaaag
     1501 tttttttctt ccatttcagg tgtcgtgagg taccggatcc tctagagtcg actccggaat
     1561 aacttcgtat aggatacttt atacgaagtt atgcagaatg gtagctggat tgtagctgct
     1621 attagcaata tgaaacctct taataacttc gtatagcata cattatacga agttatggcg
     1681 cgccttacag tcgggtttcg ccgcctgatt tatggctttc ccaactacta atgatcttgc
     1741 ctgactgagg tgtgactgac acttctctcc cggttcctcg cagattgtgc tgagtgggct
     1801 cactccggtt cacgcgccga cagcaggtca tcaggaaaat gatcagcatc agggcagtca
     1861 gtgctccagc actcagcagc acgtacttgc cccaatttgg cagtcccagg tccacgccag
     1921 acacctggtt atgcacatca ggcaggtgga cctccacaaa gtcttcggcc tcatctccgt
     1981 ctttgaacac tgtggaggga tctgccagtg gatggaccag aggaatcacg cttgattcca
     2041 gcagctccat gtgctgctgc agcagactag actgcatctc agggatcagc acgttgccgt
     2101 cgggccccag aatgattcca ttaaagaaga cgccgttcac atgtgggtga cagcgtccgc
     2161 ccactcgcag gcagcccttg cttggcagaa tttcattcca ggtgcgcact gatttataat
     2221 gggcgtctgc ctccatcagt gtcttgttaa agatggtgta ggctttgccg aagccgggca
     2281 ccagctttcg caggtgagac agcctcctga agctcacgct cttggtagtc atgatggatt
     2341 ccagggcatc cagacattcc tccctttttc gcaccagttc ctcgaccacc agatgttcga
     2401 tctcatcgga tctgaagtcg tgcagattca ccagtttgtc aggggggcac cacttagtct
     2461 cgtttgatgt ctgcatactg acccaggtgc catccatcag tctcagtccc agcacgccac
     2521 acagtttcag cttgcaagcc cctttcaggc tcttatacag tcccctttcg tccacaaacc
     2581 cacaagtctc gcttcctttt gaggctcgct tgccgcggga atttgtgaaa atgtcgcagc
     2641 tcatccccag cctgggattc tctggcatcc agattgtata atcatggttg gtgctacagt
     2701 aagtggagct gacagccacc ccagagcact ttccggaggg aaacacccga ctgtgcagag
     2761 atctatcgta tggatccagg tctgcgacag aaggggaaat gatgaccagg gactcttttg
     2821 tggtcttcac agtccgcagc catctatagt ctgggtaagg attgtgcaga gattcctcat
     2881 atcgtggatc gccagccatc ttccagttgt aagcggcgcg acaggcgtcg ggtgttggtc
     2941 taaagtgttt cctcttgaaa gttgtggtga catagcccac aaaatttgtg taggtttctg
     3001 cctcggtgac cacgccagtg catgtgaacc cgttgacctt aatagccagg atatatccca
     3061 ctttcagctc catgtaggag aagccgctca ggttggtaca cccttcgtcc tcgaccacca
     3121 gattgttagg gcaactcaga tggtgaatat cgataggaga ccaggggccc agtttatcag
     3181 gaatagtgta gattgggaac ttgccgaagc acagtggaaa gaccagcaga gggacaaaca
     3241 gcagagcctg ggggaccatg ctgccggggg cggggccggg gttctcctcc acgtcgccgc
     3301 aggtcagcag gctgccgcgg ccctcaccac tacccttgtc atcgtcatcc ttgtagtcga
     3361 tgtcatgatc tttataatca ccgtcatggt ctttgtagtc attaagcttg tgccccagtt
     3421 tgctagggag gtcgcagtat ctggccactg ccacctcgtg ctgctcgacg taggtctcgt
     3481 tgttggcctc cttgattctt tccagtctgt agtccacata gtagacgcca ggcatcttga
     3541 ggttcttagc gggtttcttg gatctatatg tggtcttgat gtttgcgatc agatggctcc
     3601 cgcccacgag cttcagggcc atgtcgtttc tgccttccag gccgccgtca gcggggtaca
     3661 gcgtctcggt gaaggcctcc cagccgagtg ttttcttctg catcacaggg ccgttggatg
     3721 tgaagttcac ccctctgatc ttgacgttgt agatgaggca gccgtcctgg aggctggtgt
     3781 cctgggtagc ggtcagcacg cccccgtctt cgtatgtggt gactctctcc catgtgaagc
     3841 cctcagggaa ggactgcttg aagaagtcgg ggatgccctg ggtgtggttg atgaaggtct
     3901 tgctgccgta gaggaagcta gtagccagga tgtcgaaggc gaaggggaga gggccgccct
     3961 cgaccacctt gattctcatg gtctgggtgc cctcgtaggg cttgccttcg ccctcggatg
     4021 tgcacttgaa gtgatggttg tccacggtgc cctccatgta cagcttcatg tgcatgttct
     4081 ccttaatcag ctcgctcatg gtggcgaccg gtggatcctt agcgctggtg tacttggtga
     4141 tggccttagt accctcggac acggcgtgct tggccaactc cccaggcagc agcaggcgca
     4201 cggccgtctg gatctccctg gaggtgatgg tcgagcgctt gttgtaatgc gccaggcggg
     4261 aagcctcacc tgcgatgcgc tcgaaaatgt cgttcacaaa cgaattcatg atgcccatgg
     4321 ccttggacga aatgccggtg tcagggtgga cctgcttcag aaccttgtac acatagatgg
     4381 aatagctctc cttgcggctg cgcttgcgct tcttgccgcc tttcttctgc gccttagtca
     4441 ccgccttctt ggagcccttt ttcggggcgg gagcagactt cgctggctct ggcatggtgg
     4501 ctagcataac ttcgtataaa gtatcctata cgaagttatt tgccttaacc cagaaattat
     4561 cactgttatt ctttagaatg gtgcaaagaa taacttcgta taatgtatgc tatacgaagt
     4621 tatgaattcg atatcaagct tatcgataat caacctctgg attacaaaat ttgtgaaaga
     4681 ttgactggta ttcttaacta tgttgctcct tttacgctat gtggatacgc tgctttaatg
     4741 cctttgtatc atgctattgc ttcccgtatg gctttcattt tctcctcctt gtataaatcc
     4801 tggttgctgt ctctttatga ggagttgtgg cccgttgtca ggcaacgtgg cgtggtgtgc
     4861 actgtgtttg ctgacgcaac ccccactggt tggggcattg ccaccacctg tcagctcctt
     4921 tccgggactt tcgctttccc cctccctatt gccacggcgg aactcatcgc cgcctgcctt
     4981 gcccgctgct ggacaggggc tcggctgttg ggcactgaca attccgtggt gttgtcgggg
     5041 aaatcatcgt cctttccttg gctgctcgcc tatgttgcca cctggattct gcgcgggacg
     5101 tccttctgct acgtcccttc ggccctcaat ccagcggacc ttccttcccg cggcctgctg
     5161 ccggctctgc ggcctcttcc gcgtcttcgc cttcgccctc agacgagtcg gatctccctt
     5221 tgggccgcct ccccgcatcg ataccgagcg ctgctcgaga gatctacggg tggcatccct
     5281 gtgacccctc cccagtgcct ctcctggccc tggaagttgc cactccagtg cccaccagcc
     5341 ttgtcctaat aaaattaagt tgcatcattt tgtctgacta ggtgtccttc tataatatta
     5401 tggggtggag gggggtggta tggagcaagg ggcaagttgg gaagacaacc tgtagggcct
     5461 gcggggtcta ttgggaacca agctggagtg cagtggcaca atcttggctc actgcaatct
     5521 ccgcctcctg ggttcaagcg attctcctgc ctcagcctcc cgagttgttg ggattccagg
     5581 catgcatgac caggctcagc taatttttgt ttttttggta gagacggggt ttcaccatat
     5641 tggccaggct ggtctccaac tcctaatctc aggtgatcta cccaccttgg cctcccaaat
     5701 tgctgggatt acaggcgtga accactgctc ccttccctgt ccttctgatt ttgtaggtaa
     5761 ccacgtgcgg accgagcggc cgcaggaacc cctagtgatg gagttggcca ctccctctct
     5821 gcgcgctcgc tcgctcactg aggccgggcg accaaaggtc gcccgacgcc cgggctttgc
     5881 ccgggcggcc tcagtgagcg agcgagcgcg cagctgcctg caggggcgcc tgatgcggta
     5941 ttttctcctt acgcatctgt gcggtatttc acaccgcata nnnnnnnnnn nnnnnnnnnn
     6001 nnnnnnnnnn nnnnnnnnnn nnnnnnnnnn nnnnnnnnnn nnnnnnnnnn nnnnnnnnnn
     6061 nnnnnnnnnn nnnnntnnnn nnnnnnnnnn nnnnnnnnnn nnnnnnnnnn nnnnnnnnnn
     6121 nncnnnnnnn nnnnnnnnnn nnnnnnnnnn nnnnnnnnnn nnnnnnnnnn nnnnnnnnnn
     6181 nnnnnnnnnn nnnnnnnnnn nnnnnnnnnn nnnnnnnnnn nnnnnnnnnn nnnnnnnnnn
     6241 nnnnnnnnnn nnnnnnnnnn nnnncctttg acgttggagt ccacgttctt taatagtgga
     6301 ctcttgttcc aaactggaac aacactcaac tctatctcgg gctattcttt tgatttataa
     6361 gggattttgc cgatttcggt ctattggtta aaaaatgagc tgatttaaca aaaatttaac
     6421 gcgaatttta acaaaatatt aacgtttaca attttatggt gcactctcag tacaatctgc
     6481 tctgatgccg catagttaag ccagccccga cacccgccaa cacccgctga cgcgccctga
     6541 cgggcttgtc tgctcccggc atccgcttac agacaagctg tgaccgtctc cgggagctgc
     6601 atgtgtcaga ggttttcacc gtcatcaccg aaacgcgcga gacgaaaggg cctcgtgata
     6661 cgcctatttt tataggttaa tgtcatgata ataatggttt cttagacgtc aggtggcact
     6721 tttcggggaa atgtgcgcgg aacccctatt tgtttatttt tctaaataca ttcaaatatg
     6781 tatccgctca tgagacaata accctgataa atgcttcaat aatattgaaa aaggaagagt
     6841 atgagtattc aacatttccg tgtcgccctt attccctttt ttgcggcatt ttgccttcct
     6901 gtttttgctc acccagaaac gctggtgaaa gtaaaagatg ctgaagatca gttgggtgca
     6961 cgagtgggtt acatcgaact ggatctcaac agcggtaaga tccttgagag ttttcgcccc
     7021 gaagaacgtt ttccaatgat gagcactttt aaagttctgc tatgtggcgc ggtattatcc
     7081 cgtattgacg ccgggcaaga gcaactcggt cgccgcatac actattctca gaatgacttg
     7141 gttgagtact caccagtcac agaaaagcat cttacggatg gcatgacagt aagagaatta
     7201 tgcagtgctg ccataaccat gagtgataac actgcggcca acttacttct gacaacgatc
     7261 ggaggaccga aggagctaac cgcttttttg cacaacatgg gggatcatgt aactcgcctt
     7321 gatcgttggg aaccggagct gaatgaagcc ataccaaacg acgagcgtga caccacgatg
     7381 cctgtagcaa tggcaacaac gttgcgcaaa ctattaactg gcgaactact tactctagct
     7441 tcccggcaac aattaataga ctggatggag gcggataaag ttgcaggacc acttctgcgc
     7501 tcggcccttc cggctggctg gtttattgct gataaatctg gagccggtga gcgtgggtct
     7561 cgcggtatca ttgcagcact ggggccagat ggtaagccct cccgtatcgt agttatctac
     7621 acgacgggga gtcaggcaac tatggatgaa cgaaatagac agatcgctga gataggtgcc
     7681 tcactgatta agcattggta actgtcagac caagtttact catatatact ttagattgat
     7741 ttaaaacttc atttttaatt taaaaggatc taggtgaaga tcctttttga taatctcatg
     7801 accaaaatcc cttaacgtga gttttcgttc cactgagcgt cagaccccgt agaaaagatc
     7861 aaaggatctt cttgagatcc tttttttctg cgcgtaatct gctgcttgca aacaaaaaaa
     7921 ccaccgctac cagcggtggt ttgtttgccg gatcaagagc taccaactct ttttccgaag
     7981 gtaactggct tcagcagagc gcagatacca aatactgttc ttctagtgta gccgtagtta
     8041 ggccaccact tcaagaactc tgtagcaccg cctacatacc tcgctctgct aatcctgtta
     8101 ccagtggctg ctgccagtgg cgataagtcg tgtcttaccg ggttggactc aagacgatag
     8161 ttaccggata aggcgcagcg gtcgggctga acggggggtt cgtgcacaca gcccagcttg
     8221 gagcgaacga cctacaccga actgagatac ctacagcgtg agctatgaga aagcgccacg
     8281 cttcccgaag ggagaaaggc ggacaggtat ccggtaagcg gcagggtcgg aacaggagag
     8341 cgcacgaggg agcttccagg gggaaacgcc tggtatcttt atagtcctgt cgggtttcgc
     8401 ca
//
